>Addgene plasmid #41152 | pRcCMV Cep215 (Nigg CW493) | addgene full sequence | sequence record 142349 | Addgene NGS results
CATGCATTAGTTATTAATAGTAATCAATTACGGGGTCATTAGTTCATAGCCCATATATGGAGTTCCGCGT
TACATAACTTACGGTAAATGGCCCGCCTGGCTGACCGCCCAACGACCCCCGCCCATTGACGTCAATAATG
ACGTATGTTCCCATAGTAACGCCAATAGGGACTTTCCATTGACGTCAATGGGTGGAGTATTTACGGTAAA
CTGCCCACTTGGCAGTACATCAAGTGTATCATATGCCAAGTACGCCCCCTATTGACGTCAATGACGGTAA
ATGGCCCGCCTGGCATTATGCCCAGTACATGACCTTATGGGACTTTCCTACTTGGCAGTACATCTACGTA
TTAGTCATCGCTATTACCATGGTGATGCGGTTTTGGCAGTACATCAATGGGCGTGGATAGCGGTTTGACT
CACGGGGATTTCCAAGTCTCCACCCCATTGACGTCAATGGGAGTTTGTTTTGGCACCAAAATCAACGGGA
CTTTCCAAAATGTCGTAACAACTCCGCCCCATTGACGCAAATGGGCGGTAGGCGTGTACGGTGGGAGGTC
TATATAAGCAGAGCTGGTTTAGTGAACCGTCAGATCCGCTAGCGCTACCGGACTCAGATCTCGAGCTCAA
GCTTGCTTACATTTGCTTCTGACACAACTGTGTTCACTAGCAACCTCAAACAGACACCATGGAGCAGAAG
CTGATCTCCGAGGAGGACCTGAACATGAATTCGGCCGGCCTGACCATGATGGACTTGGTGTTGGAAGAGG
ACGTCACCGTCCCTGGGACGCTCAGCGGCTGCAGTGGCCTTGTTCCCAGTGTACCAGATGACCTGGATGG
CATCAACCCCAATGCTGGGTTGGGAAATGGTCTGCTCCCAAATGTGTCAGAAGAAACAGTGTCTCCCACC
AGAGCACGGAACATGAAGGACTTTGAAAATCAAATCACTGAATTGAAGAAAGAAAACTTTAACCTAAAGC
TCCGCATCTATTTCCTTGAGGAAAGAATGCAACAGGAATTTCATGGCCCCACTGAACATATCTACAAAAC
TAACATTGAGCTCAAGGTGGAAGTAGAAAGTCTGAAGCGGGAACTCCAGGAGAGAGAGCAGCTGCTCATC
AAAGCCTCCAAAGCAGTTGAGAGCTTAGCTGAAGCAGGTGGCTCTGAAATCCAGCGGGTGAAAGAAGATG
CTCGAAAGAAGGTGCAGCAGGTGGAAGATCTCCTAACTAAAAGAATACTCCTTTTGGAAAAGGATGTGAC
AGCCGCCCAGGCAGAACTGGAAAAGGCCTTTGCAGGGACAGAGACGGAGAAGGCTCTTCGGTTGCGTTTG
GAAAGCAAGCTTTCAGAGATGAAGAAGATGCACGAGGGGGACTTGGCGATGGCTCTGGTCCTGGATGAGA
AAGACAGACTGATTGAGGAGTTGAAGCTGTCTTTGAAGAGCAAAGAAGCTTTAATTCAGTGCCTTAAAGA
GGAGAAATCTCAGATGGCATGTCCTGATGAGAATGTGTCATCTGGAGAGCTCCGAGGACTTTGTGCTGCT
CCAAGGGAAGAAAAGGAGAGAGAAACTGAGGCTGCACAAATGGAGCATCAGAAGGAGAGAAACAGCTTTC
AAGAGAGGATCCAGGCACTTGAAGAGGACCTGAGAGAGAAGGAAAGAGAAATTGCTACAGAGAAGAAAAA
TAGTCTAAAGAGGGATAAAGCCATTCAGGGTTTAACCATGGCATTAAAATCAAAGGAAAAAAAGGTTGAA
GAACTTAACTCTGAAATTGAAAAGCTCAGTGCTGCCTTTGCTAAAGCCAGAGAGGCCCTACAGAAAGCAC
AGACCCAGGAATTTCAGGGGTCTGAAGACTATGAGACTGCTCTATCAGGAAAGGAAGCCCTTTCGGCTGC
GCTGCGCTCACAAAACCTCACCAAGAGTACAGAGAACCACAGACTGCGTAGAAGCATTAAGAAGATCACC
CAGGAGCTGAGTGACTTGCAGCAGGAGAGGGAGAGACTGGAGAAGGACCTGGAGGAAGCCCATCGAGAGA
AGAGCAAAGGAGACTGCACCATCCGTGATCTTAGAAATGAAGTTGAAAAATTACGCAATGAAGTGAATGA
AAGAGAGAAAGCAATGGAAAATCGTTACAAGAGTCTTCTGAGTGAAAGCAATAAAAAATTGCACAATCAA
GAGCAAGTGATCAAACATCTAACAGAAAGTACCAATCAGAAGGACGTGTTGCTTCAGAAATTCAATGAAA
AAGATTTGGAAGTAATACAGCAGAACTGCTATTTAATGGCTGCAGAGGATCTTGAGCTCAGGAGTGAAGG
CTTAATAACAGAAAAGTGCTCTTCTCAACAGCCACCAGGCAGCAAAACCATCTTCTCTAAGGAAAAGAAA
CAATCATCAGACTATGAAGAGCTGATTCAGGTCTTAAAGAAAGAGCAGGACATCTATACCCATCTGGTCA
AATCTCTGCAGGAATCAGACAGTATCAACAACCTGCAGGCTGAGTTAAACAAGATTTTTGCCCTGCGGAA
GCAACTGGAGCAGGATGTGCTTTCATATCAGAATTTGCGGAAGACCCTCGAGGAGCAGATCAGCGAAATT
CGGAGGCGGGAAGAAGAATCATTTTCACTTTATAGTGATCAAACATTTTATCTAAGTATTTGCCTTGAAG
AAAACAATCGGTTTCAAGTGGAACATTTTTCTCAAGAAGAACTTAAGAAAAAGGTCAGTGACCTTATACA
GCTAGTGAAGGAGCTGTATACAGACAACCAGCACCTGAAGAAAACCATTTTTGATCTCTCCTGCATGGGT
TTCCAGGGAAATGGGTTTCCAGATAGACTTGCGTCTACAGAACAAACAGAGCTTCTGGCTAGCAAGGAGG
ACGAGGACACGATCAAAATTGGGGAGGATGACGAGATTAATTTCCTGAGTGACCAGCATTTGCAGCAGAG
TAATGAGATTATGAAAGACCTTTCCAAAGGAGGCTGCAAAAATGGATACTTAAGGCACACGGAGTCTAAG
ATTTCAGATTGTGATGGGGCCCACGCACCTGGCTGCCTAGAAGAAGGTGCATTCATAAACCTGCTTGCCC
CTTTGTTCAATGAGAAGGCCACATTATTACTGGAATCCAGGCCAGACCTTCTGAAAGTGGTACGGGAACT
GCTTCTGGGACAACTATTCTTGACAGAGCAGGAAGTTTCTGGAGAACACCTTGATGGTAAAACTGAGAAG
ACACCTAAGCAAAAAGGTGAACTTGTACATTTTGTCCAAACCAACTCATTTTCCAAGCCACATGATGAAC
TGAAGTTGTCTTGTGAGGCCCAGCTAGTAAAGGCAGGCGAAGTGCCCAAGGTAGGACTGAAAGATGCCTC
AGTGCAGACTGTGGCCACGGAGGGCGACCTGCTGAGATTCAAGCATGAAGCAACAAGAGAGGCTTGGGAA
GAGAAACCGATCAACACTGCACTCAGCGCAGAGCATCGGCCAGAGAACCTGCACGGGGTGCCTGGGTGGC
AGGCTGCCCTCCTTTCCCTCCCTGGTATTACCAACAGAGAGGCTAAGAAGTCCCGCTTGCCAATCCTAAT
AAAACCATCCCGGTCATTAGGAAATATGTATCGTCTCCCTGCCACCCAGGAGGTGGTGACGCAGCTGCAG
AGCCAGATCTTGGAGCTGCAGGGGGAGCTGAAGGAGTTTAAAACTTGTAATAAGCAACTTCACCAAAAGT
TAATTCTGGCTGAAGCAGTGATGGAGGGGAGGCCAACGCCCGACAAAACGTTGCTGAATGCTCAGCCCCC
TGTGGGAGCAGCCTACCAGGACAGCCCAGGAGAGCAGAAAGGAATTAAAACCACATCTTCTGTCTGGAGA
GACAAGGAAATGGACAGTGATCAGCAAAGAAGCTACGAGATTGACTCTGAGATTTGCCCACCTGATGACC
TTGCCAGCTTGCCATCATGCAAAGAAAATCCTGAAGATGTTCTGAGCCCAACTTCAGTAGCTACTTACCT
GAGTTCCAAGAGTCAGCCTTCTGCTAAAGTCAGTGTGATGGGGACTGATCAGTCAGAGAGCATTAATACC
TCAAATGAGACAGAATACTTAAAACAGAAAATCCATGACTTGGAAACTGAGCTGGAAGGCTACCAGAATT
TCATATTTCAGCTTCAAAAGCACTCCCAGTGCAGTGAGGCCATAATTACAGTTTTGTGTGGGACAGAAGG
GGCCCAGGATGGCTTGAGCAAGCCCAAGAATGGTTCTGATGGGGAAGAAATGACCTTTTCAAGTTTGCAC
CAAGTGCGATACGTGAAACACGTGAAAATCCTCGGTCCGCTGGCCCCAGAGATGATTGACAGCAGGGTGC
TGGAGAACCTCAAACAGCAGCTGGAGGAACAGGAATACAAGCTGCAGAAGGAGCAGAATTTGAACATGCA
ACTTTTCAGTGAGATCCATAATCTGCAGAATAAGTTCAGAGATCTCTCACCTCCCAGATACGATTCATTA
GTTCAGTCCCAAGCCAGGGAGCTCTCCCTTCAACGGCAGCAGATTAAGGATGGCCATGGCATCTGTGTCA
TCTCCCGTCAACACATGAACACCATGATTAAGGCATTTGAGGAGTTGCTGCAGGCCAGTGATGTGGATTA
CTGTGTGGCCGAGGGTTTCCAGGAACAGCTGAATCAATGTGCTGAGCTGCTGGAGAAATTGGAAAAGCTA
TTTCTCAACGGAAAATCAGTTGGAGTGGAAATGAACACCCAGAATGAACTGATGGAGAGGATTGAGGAAG
ACAACTTAACCTACCAACATCTTCTGCCTGAATCTCCTGAGCCTTCAGCCTCTCATGCGCTCTCTGATTA
TGAAACATCTGAAAAGTCCTTCTTCTCACGAGACCAGAAGCAAGATAATGAGACAGAGAAGACTTCAGTT
ATGGTGAACAGTTTTTCTCAAGACTTACTAATGGAACACATACAGGAAATTCGAACTTTGAGAAAGCGTT
TAGAAGAATCTATTAAAACAAATGAGAAGCTACGGAAACAGTTGGAACGGCAAGGATCTGAATTTGTTCA
AGGTTCTACAAGCATTTTTGCTTCTGGTTCAGAGCTTCATAGTTCTCTAACATCAGAAATTCATTTCTTG
AGGAAGCAGAACCAGGCCCTCAATGCAATGCTCATTAAAGGATCCAGAGATAAACAGAAGGAGAATGACA
AATTACGAGAGTCCCTCTCCAGGAAGACCGTGAGCCTGGAGCACCTTCAGCGGGAGTATGCCAGCGTGAA
GGAAGAAAATGAAAGGCTGCAGAAAGAAGGCAGCGAGAAGGAGAGACACAACCAGCAGCTGATCCAGGAG
GTCCGCTGCAGCGGCCAGGAGCTGAGCAGGGTGCAGGAGGAGCTGAAGTTGAGGCAGCAGCTGCTCTCAC
AGAATGACAAGCTATTGCAGTCTCTCCGAGTGGAGCTGAAGGCGTATGAGAAGCTGGATGAAGAGCACAG
GAGACTGAGAGAGGCGTCGGGAGAAGGCTGGAAGGGGCAGGATCCTTTCAGGGACCTGCACAGCCTCCTG
ATGGAGATCCAGGCTCTGCGCTTGCAACTAGAAAGGAGCATCGAAACCAGCAGCACTCTGCAGAGCAGGC
TCAAGGAACAGCTGGCAAGGGGGGCAGAGAAGGCACAGGAAGGAGCCCTCACTCTGGCTGTCCAAGCCGT
GTCCATCCCTGAGGTGCCCCTTCAGCCTGACAAACACGATGGTGACAAATATCCCATGGAAAGTGATAAT
TCATTTGATCTGTTTGATTCCTCCCAGGCAGTGACACCAAAATCAGTTTCAGAGACTCCTCCACTCTCTG
GGAATGACACGGACTCCCTCTCCTGCGACAGTGGCAGTTCGGCAACTAGCACTCCGTGTGTGTCCCGCCT
GGTCACTGGCCACCACCTGTGGGCCAGCAAGAATGGCCGCCATGTCCTGGGCCTGATTGAGGACTATGAG
GCCCTGCTCAAACAGATCAGCCAGGGACAGAGGCTCCTTGCTGAAATGGACATTCAAACCCAAGAGGCTC
CCAGCTCCACAAGTCAAGAGCTGGGAACAAAGGGTCCACACCCAGCACCACTGAGCAAGTTTGTGAGCAG
TGTGAGCACGGCCAAGCTGACCCTGGAAGAGGCCTACAGGCGGCTGAAGCTTCTCTGGAGAGTCTCACTC
CCCGAGGATGGCCAGTGCCCCCTTCACTGTGAGCAGATTGGAGAAATGAAGGCAGAGGTCACCAAACTAC
ATAAAAAATTGTTTGAACAAGAAAAGAAGTTGCAAAACACCATGAAGCTTTTGCAGCTGAGCAAGCGCCA
GGAAAAAGTCATCTTTGATCAATTGGTCGTAACCCACAAAATCCTTCGGAAGGCCAGAGGAAACCTGGAG
CTTAGGCCTGGGGGAGCCCATCCAGGAACATGCAGTCCCAGCAGACCAGGCTCCGCGGCCGCTGCAGTCG
ACGGTACCGCGGGCCCGGGATCCACCGGATCTAGATAACTGATCATAATCAGCCATACCACATTTGTAGA
GGTTTTACTTGCTTTAAAAAACCTCCCACACCTCCCCCTGAACCTGAAACATAAAATGAATGCAATTGTT
GTTGTTAACTTGTTTATTGCAGCTTATAATGGTTACAAATAAAGCAATAGCATCACAAATTTCACAAATA
AAGCATTTTTTTCACTGCATTCTAGTTGTGGTTTGTCCAAACTCATCAATGTATCTTAACGCGTAAATTG
TAAGCGTTAATATTTTGTTAAAATTCGCGTTAAATTTTTGTTAAATCAGCTCATTTTTTAACCAATAGGC
CGAAATCGGCAAAATCCCTTATAAATCAAAAGAATAGACCGAGATAGGGT
[37 nt withheld, positions 6841-6877]
AAAGAACGTGGACTCCAACGTCAAAGG
[49 nt withheld, positions 6905-6953]
T
[91 nt withheld, positions 6955-7045]
G
[124 nt withheld, positions 7047-7170]
CAGGTGGCACTTTTCGGGGAAATGTGCGCGGAACCCCTATTTGTTTATTTTTCTAAATACATTCAAATAT
GTATCCGCTCATGAGACAATAACCCTGATAAATGCTTCAATAATATTGAAAAAGGAAGAGTCCTGAGGCG
GAAAGAACCAGCTGTGGAATGTGTGTCAGTTAGGGTGTGGAAAGTCCCCAGGCTCCCCAGCAGGCAGAAG
TATGCAAAGCATGCATCTCAATTAGTCAGCAACCAGGTGTGGAAAGTCCCCAGGCTCCCCAGCAGGCAGA
AGTATGCAAAGCATGCATCTCAATTAGTCAGCAACCATAGTCCCGCCCCTAACTCCGCCCATCCCGCCCC
TAACTCCGCCCAGTTCCGCCCATTCTCCGCCCCATGGCTGACTAATTTTTTTTATTTATGCAGAGGCCGA
GGCCGCCTCGGCCTCTGAGCTATTCCAGAAGTAGTGAGGAGGCTTTTTTGGAGGCCTAGGCTTTTGCAAA
GATCGATCAAGAGACAGGATGAGGATCGTTTCGCATGATTGAACAAGATGGATTGCACGCAGGTTCTCCG
GCCGCTTGGGTGGAGAGGCTATTCGGCTATGACTGGGCACAACAGACAATCGGCTGCTCTGATGCCGCCG
TGTTCCGGCTGTCAGCGCAGGGGCGCCCGGTTCTTTTTGTCAAGACCGACCTGTCCGGTGCCCTGAATGA
ACTGCAAGACGAGGCAGCGCGGCTATCGTGGCTGGCCACGACGGGCGTTCCTTGCGCAGCTGTGCTCGAC
GTTGTCACTGAAGCGGGAAGGGACTGGCTGCTATTGGGCGAAGTGCCGGGGCAGGATCTCCTGTCATCTC
ACCTTGCTCCTGCCGAGAAAGTATCCATCATGGCTGATGCAATGCGGCGGCTGCATACGCTTGATCCGGC
TACCTGCCCATTCGACCACCAAGCGAAACATCGCATCGAGCGAGCACGTACTCGGATGGAAGCCGGTCTT
GTCGATCAGGATGATCTGGACGAAGAGCATCAGGGGCTCGCGCCAGCCGAACTGTTCGCCAGGCTCAAGG
CGAGCATGCCCGACGGCGAGGATCTCGTCGTGACCCATGGCGATGCCTGCTTGCCGAATATCATGGTGGA
AAATGGCCGCTTTTCTGGATTCATCGACTGTGGCCGGCTGGGTGTGGCGGACCGCTATCAGGACATAGCG
TTGGCTACCCGTGATATTGCTGAAGAGCTTGGCGGCGAATGGGCTGACCGCTTCCTCGTGCTTTACGGTA
TCGCCGCTCCCGATTCGCAGCGCATCGCCTTCTATCGCCTTCTTGACGAGTTCTTCTGAGCGGGACTCTG
GGGTTCGAAATGACCGACCAAGCGACGCCCAACCTGCCATCACGAGATTTCGATTCCACCGCCGCCTTCT
ATGAAAGGTTGGGCTTCGGAATCGTTTTCCGGGACGCCGGCTGGATGATCCTCCAGCGCGGGGATCTCAT
GCTGGAGTTCTTCGCCCACCCTAGGGGGAGGCTAACTGAAACACGGAAGGAGACAATACCGGAAGGAACC
CGCGCTATGACGGCAATAAAAAGACAGAATAAAACGCACGGTGTTGGGTCGTTTGTTCATAAACGCGGGG
TTCGGTCCCAGGGCTGGCACTCTGTCGATACCCCACCGAGACCCCATTGGGGCCAATACGCCCGCGTTTC
TTCCTTTTCCCCACCCCACCCCCCAAGTTCGGGTGAAGGCCCAGGGCTCGCAGCCAACGTCGGGGCGGCA
GGCCCTGCCATAGCCTCAGGTTACTCATATATACTTTAGATTGATTTAAAACTTCATTTTTAATTTAAAA
GGATCTAGGTGAAGATCCTTTTTGATAATCTCATGACCAAAATCCCTTAACGTGAGTTTTCGTTCCACTG
AGCGTCAGACCCCGTAGAAAAGATCAAAGGATCTTCTTGAGATCCTTTTTTTCTGCGCGTAATCTGCTGC
TTGCAAACAAAAAAACCACCGCTACCAGCGGTGGTTTGTTTGCCGGATCAAGAGCTACCAACTCTTTTTC
CGAAGGTAACTGGCTTCAGCAGAGCGCAGATACCAAATACTGTTCTTCTAGTGTAGCCGTAGTTAGGCCA
CCACTTCAAGAACTCTGTAGCACCGCCTACATACCTCGCTCTGCTAATCCTGTTACCAGTGGCTGCTGCC
AGTGGCGATAAGTCGTGTCTTACCGGGTTGGACTCAAGACGATAGTTACCGGATAAGGCGCAGCGGTCGG
GCTGAACGGGGGGTTCGTGCACACAGCCCAGCTTGGAGCGAACGACCTACACCGAACTGAGATACCTACA
GCGTGAGCTATGAGAAAGCGCCACGCTTCCCGAAGGGAGAAAGGCGGACAGGTATCCGGTAAGCGGCAGG
GTCGGAACAGGAGAGCGCACGAGGGAGCTTCCAGGGGGAAACGCCTGGTATCTTTATAGTCCTGTCGGGT
TTCGCCACCTCTGACTTGAGCGTCGATTTTTGTGATGCTCGTCAGGGGGGCGGAGCCTATGGAAAAACGC
CAGCAACGCGGCCTTTTTACGGTTCCTGGCCTTTTGCTGGCCTTTTGCTCACATGTTCTTTCCTGCGTTA
TCCCCTGATTCTGTGGATAACCGTATTACCGC
Features (pLannotate 1.2.2; 15 found; start..end, strand, type, name):
     68..371     +  enhancer       CMV enhancer: human cytomegalovirus immediate early enhancer
    372..575     +  promoter       CMV promoter: human cytomegalovirus (CMV) immediate early promoter
    598..634     +  misc_feature   MCS (fragment): multiple cloning site
    746..6424    +  CDS            CDK5RAP2: CK5P2_HUMAN - Also known as CEP215, KIAA1633. Experimental evidence at protein level: Swiss-Prot protein existence level 1. Potential regulator of CDK5 activity via its interaction with CDK5R1. Negative regulator of centriole disengagement (licensing) which maintains centriole engagement and cohesion. Involved in regulation of mitotic spindle orientation (By similarity). Plays a role in the spindle checkpoint activation by acting as a transcriptional regulator of both BUBR1 and MAD2 promoter. Together with EB1/MAPRE1, may promote microtubule polymerization, bundle formation, growth and dynamic
   6432..6463    +  misc_feature   MCS (fragment): multiple cloning site
   6480..6564    +  CDS            large T antigen (fragment): large T antigen from SV40 (simian virus 40)
   6587..6708    +  polyA_signal   SV40 poly(A) signal: SV40 polyadenylation signal
   6742..7170    -  rep_origin     f1 ori (sequence partly withheld): f1 bacteriophage origin of replication; arrow indicates direction of (+) strand synthesis
   7197..7301    +  promoter       AmpR promoter: bla
   7303..7660    +  promoter       SV40 promoter: SV40 enhancer and early promoter
   7695..8489    +  CDS            NeoR/KanR: aminoglycoside phosphotransferase from Tn5; aph(3')-II (or nptII); confers resistance to neomycin, kanamycin, and G418 (Geneticin®)
   8510..8662    +  CDS            ble (fragment): BLE_KLEPN - Experimental evidence at protein level: Swiss-Prot protein existence level 1. Binding protein with a strong affinity to the bleomycin family of antibiotics. Binds to CL990; an antimitotic-antibiotic compound. From Klebsiella pneumoniae.
   8721..8768    +  polyA_signal   HSV TK poly(A) signal: herpes simplex virus thymidine kinase polyadenylation signal (Cole and Stacy, 1985)
   8859..8875    -  polyA_signal   bGH poly(A) signal (fragment): bovine growth hormone polyadenylation signal
   9097..9685    +  rep_origin     ori: high-copy-number ColE1/pMB1/pBR322/pUC origin of replication
