[The description below was written by a language model from this plasmid's Addgene catalogue record and pLannotate feature annotations shown in this document.]
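Description:
pRcCMV Cep215 (Nigg CW493) is a mammalian expression plasmid of about 9.8 kb encoding full-length human Cep215 (CDK5RAP2, also known as MCPH3) with an N-terminal Myc epitope tag. Despite its name, the recorded backbone is pCJW206, a derivative of pEGFP-C1. In this derivative the GFP coding sequence was excised, a Myc-tag-encoding fragment with its own start codon was placed in the polylinker, and a linker carrying FseI and NotI sites was added. The roughly 5.7 kb Cep215 open reading frame was cloned between these two sites. It sits downstream of the human cytomegalovirus immediate-early enhancer and promoter and is followed by the SV40 polyadenylation signal. The feature table does not annotate the Myc tag separately, but the gap between the promoter-proximal polylinker remnant and the start of the CDK5RAP2 coding sequence is consistent with the described tag fragment.

The plasmid replicates in E. coli from a high-copy ColE1/pUC-type origin and also carries an f1 origin. A single Tn5 aminoglycoside phosphotransferase gene is driven by tandem bacterial (bla) and SV40 early promoters and terminated by the HSV TK polyadenylation signal. It gives kanamycin resistance in bacteria and should allow G418 selection in mammalian cells. The short large T antigen, ble and bGH hits are fragmentary annotations rather than functional elements.

According to the depositor, the coding sequence was assembled from the KIAA1633 cDNA clone after PCR correction of a frameshift. The missing 5' coding region was amplified from a cDNA library and fused to it, and the constructs were confirmed by sequencing. The plasmid is suited to expressing Myc-tagged Cep215 in cultured mammalian cells and was made for work on the roles of Cep68 and Cep215 in centrosome cohesion.
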