Addgene plasmid #41152: pRcCMV Cep215 (Nigg CW493)
Depositing lab: Erich Nigg. Depositing organization: University of Basel. Publication: Cep68 and Cep215 (Cdk5rap2) are required for centrosome cohesion. Graser S, Stierhof YD, Nigg EA. J Cell Sci. 2007 Dec 15;120(Pt 24):4321-31. Epub 2007 Nov 27. 10.1242/jcs.020248 PubMed 18042621.
Backbone
  Vector backbone: pCJW206 (modified pEGFP-C1)
  Backbone manufacturer: Modified from Clontech
  Backbone size w/o insert (bp): 4110
  Total vector size (bp): 9800
  Modifications to backbone: FseI- and NotI-site-containing linker (AAT TCG GCC GGC CTA GCG GCC GCT GCA) inserted between EcoRI and PstI sites. Myc-tag-encoding fragment (aag ctt gct tac att tgc ttc tga cac aac tgt gtt cac tag caa cct caa aca gac acc atg gag cag aag ctg atc tcc gag gag gac ctg aac atg aat tc) inserted between HindIII and EcoRI sites. GFP-encoding sequence removed by excision with BspEI and AgeI and religation
  Vector type: Mammalian Expression
Growth in bacteria
  Bacterial resistance: Kanamycin, 50 μg/mL
  Growth temperature: 37°C
  Growth strain: DH5alpha
  Copy number: Unknown
Gene/Insert
  Gene/Insert name: Cep215 (alt names: CDK5RAP2; CDK5 regulatory subunit associated protein 2; MCPH3)
  Species: H. sapiens (human)
  Insert size (bp): 5700
  GenBank ID: AB046853
  Entrez Gene: CDK5RAP2 (a.k.a. C48, Cep215, MCPH3)
  Promoter: CMV
  Tag / fusion protein: Myc (N terminal on backbone)
  Cloning method: Restriction Enzyme; 5′ cloning site FseI (unknown if destroyed); 3′ cloning site NotI (unknown if destroyed)
  Sequencing primers: 5′ CMV-F; 3′ SV40-pA-R
Resource information
  A portion of this plasmid was derived from a plasmid made by: Cep215 cDNA sequence from KIAA1633 clone (from Kazusa DNA Research Institute). 5' coding information from Marathon cDNA library (Clontech).
Terms and licenses: Academic/Nonprofit Terms; Industry Terms: Not Available to Industry
Depositor comments: The Cep215 cDNA sequence was obtained from KIAA1633 clone (from Kazusa DNA Research Institute). Using PCR, a frameshift within the sequence was corrected and missing 5' coding information was obtained by PCR amplification from Marathon cDNA library (Clontech). Constructs were fused to yield the complete coding sequence of Cep215, and subcloned into a mammalian expression vector providing a Myc epitope-tag. All constructs were confirmed by sequencing.
How to cite: pRcCMV Cep215 (Nigg CW493) was a gift from Erich Nigg (Addgene plasmid # 41152 ; http://n2t.net/addgene:41152 ; RRID:Addgene_41152)
