>Addgene plasmid #41152 | pRcCMV Cep215 (Nigg CW493) | addgene partial sequence | sequence record 55565 | CMV-F 5'-CGCAAATGGGCGGTAGGCGTG-3'
AGCAGAGCTGGTTTAGTGAACCGTCAGATCCGCTAGCGCTACCGGACTCAGATCTCGAGCTCAAGCTTGC
TTACATTTGCTTCTGACACAACTGTGTTCACTAGCAACCTCAAACAGACACCATGGAGCAGAAGCTGATC
TCCGAGGAGGACCTGAACATGAATTCGGCCGGCCTGACCATGATGGACTTGGTGTTGGAAGAGGACGTCA
CCGTCCCTGGGACGCTCAGCGGCTGCAGTGGCCTTGTTCCCAGTGTACCAGATGACCTGGATGGCATCAA
CCCCAATGCTGGGTTGGGAAATGGTCTGCTCCCAAATGTGTCAGAAGAAACAGTGTCTCCCACCAGAGCA
CGGAACATGAAGGACTTTGAAAATCAAATCACTGAATTGAAGAAAGAAAACTTTAACCTAAAGCTCCGCA
TCTATTTCCTTGAGGAAAGAATGCAACAGGAATTTCATGGCCCCACTGAACATATCTACAAAACTAACAT
TGAGCTCAAGGTGGAAGTAGAAAGTCTGAAGCGGGAACTCCAGGAGAGAGAGCAGCTGCTCATCAAAGCC
TCCAAAGCAGTTGAGAGCTTAGCTGAAGCAGGTGGCTCTGAAATCCAGCGGGTGAAAGAAGATGCTCGAA
AGAAGGTGCAGCAGGTGGAAGATCTCCTAACTAAAAGAATACTCCTTTTGGAAAAGGATGTGACAGCCGC
CCAGGCAGAACTGGAAAAGGCCTTTGCAGGGACAGAGACGGAGAAGGCTCTTCGGTTGCGTTTGGAAAGC
AAGCTTTCAGAGATGAAGAAGATGCACGAGGGGGACTTGGCGATGGCTCTGGTCCTGGATGAGAAAGACA
GACTGATTGAGGAGTTGAAGCTGTCTTTGAAGAGCA
